>Addgene plasmid #138566 | SpCas9-NG | addgene full sequence | sequence record 274798 | Addgene NGS Result
CCCGACAGGCCCGAAGGAATAGAAGAAGAAGGTGGAGAGAGAGACAGAGACAGATCCATTCGATTAGTGA
ACGGATCGGCACTGCGTGCGCCAATTCTGCAGACAAATGGCAGTATTCATCCACAATTTTAAAAGAAAAG
GGGGGATTGGGGGGTACAGTGCAGGGGAAAGAATAGTAGACATAATAGCAACAGACATACAAACTAAAGA
ATTACAAAAACAAATTACAAAAATTCAAAATTTTCGGGTTTATTACAGGGACAGCAGAGATCCAGTTTGG
TTAATTAGCTAGCTAGGTCTTGAAAGGAGTGGGAATTGGCTCCGGTGCCCGTCAGTGGGCAGAGCGCACA
TCGCCCACAGTCCCCGAGAAGTTGGGGGGAGGGGTCGGCAATTGATCCGGTGCCTAGAGAAGGTGGCGCG
GGGTAAACTGGGAAAGTGATGTCGTGTACTGGCTCCGCCTTTTTCCCGAGGGTGGGGGAGAACCGTATAT
AAGTGCAGTAGTCGCCGTGAACGTTCTTTTTCGCAACGGGTTTGCCGCCAGAACACAGGACCGGTTCTAG
AGCGCTGCCACCATGGACAAGAAGTACAGCATCGGCCTGGACATCGGCACCAACTCTGTGGGCTGGGCCG
TGATCACCGACGAGTACAAGGTGCCCAGCAAGAAATTCAAGGTGCTGGGCAACACCGACCGGCACAGCAT
CAAGAAGAACCTGATCGGAGCCCTGCTGTTCGACAGCGGCGAAACAGCCGAGGCCACCCGGCTGAAGAGA
ACCGCCAGAAGAAGATACACCAGACGGAAGAACCGGATCTGCTATCTGCAAGAGATCTTCAGCAACGAGA
TGGCCAAGGTGGACGACAGCTTCTTCCACAGACTGGAAGAGTCCTTCCTGGTGGAAGAGGATAAGAAGCA
CGAGCGGCACCCCATCTTCGGCAACATCGTGGACGAGGTGGCCTACCACGAGAAGTACCCCACCATCTAC
CACCTGAGAAAGAAACTGGTGGACAGCACCGACAAGGCCGACCTGCGGCTGATCTATCTGGCCCTGGCCC
ACATGATCAAGTTCCGGGGCCACTTCCTGATCGAGGGCGACCTGAACCCCGACAACAGCGACGTGGACAA
GCTGTTCATCCAGCTGGTGCAGACCTACAACCAGCTGTTCGAGGAAAACCCCATCAACGCCAGCGGCGTG
GACGCCAAGGCCATCCTGTCTGCCAGACTGAGCAAGAGCAGACGGCTGGAAAATCTGATCGCCCAGCTGC
CCGGCGAGAAGAAGAATGGCCTGTTCGGAAACCTGATTGCCCTGAGCCTGGGCCTGACCCCCAACTTCAA
GAGCAACTTCGACCTGGCCGAGGATGCCAAACTGCAGCTGAGCAAGGACACCTACGACGACGACCTGGAC
AACCTGCTGGCCCAGATCGGCGACCAGTACGCCGACCTGTTTCTGGCCGCCAAGAACCTGTCCGACGCCA
TCCTGCTGAGCGACATCCTGAGAGTGAACACCGAGATCACCAAGGCCCCCCTGAGCGCCTCTATGATCAA
GAGATACGACGAGCACCACCAGGACCTGACCCTGCTGAAAGCTCTCGTGCGGCAGCAGCTGCCTGAGAAG
TACAAAGAGATTTTCTTCGACCAGAGCAAGAACGGCTACGCCGGCTACATTGACGGCGGAGCCAGCCAGG
AAGAGTTCTACAAGTTCATCAAGCCCATCCTGGAAAAGATGGACGGCACCGAGGAACTGCTCGTGAAGCT
GAACAGAGAGGACCTGCTGCGGAAGCAGCGGACCTTCGACAACGGCAGCATCCCCCACCAGATCCACCTG
GGAGAGCTGCACGCCATTCTGCGGCGGCAGGAAGATTTTTACCCATTCCTGAAGGACAACCGGGAAAAGA
TCGAGAAGATCCTGACCTTCCGCATCCCCTACTACGTGGGCCCTCTGGCCAGGGGAAACAGCAGATTCGC
CTGGATGACCAGAAAGAGCGAGGAAACCATCACCCCCTGGAACTTCGAGGAAGTGGTGGACAAGGGCGCT
TCCGCCCAGAGCTTCATCGAGCGGATGACCAACTTCGATAAGAACCTGCCCAACGAGAAGGTGCTGCCCA
AGCACAGCCTGCTGTACGAGTACTTCACCGTGTATAACGAGCTGACCAAAGTGAAATACGTGACCGAGGG
AATGAGAAAGCCCGCCTTCCTGAGCGGCGAGCAGAAAAAGGCCATCGTGGACCTGCTGTTCAAGACCAAC
CGGAAAGTGACCGTGAAGCAGCTGAAAGAGGACTACTTCAAGAAAATCGAGTGCTTCGACTCCGTGGAAA
TCTCCGGCGTGGAAGATCGGTTCAACGCCTCCCTGGGCACATACCACGATCTGCTGAAAATTATCAAGGA
CAAGGACTTCCTGGACAATGAGGAAAACGAGGACATTCTGGAAGATATCGTGCTGACCCTGACACTGTTT
GAGGACAGAGAGATGATCGAGGAACGGCTGAAAACCTATGCCCACCTGTTCGACGACAAAGTGATGAAGC
AGCTGAAGCGGCGGAGATACACCGGCTGGGGCAGGCTGAGCCGGAAGCTGATCAACGGCATCCGGGACAA
GCAGTCCGGCAAGACAATCCTGGATTTCCTGAAGTCCGACGGCTTCGCCAACAGAAACTTCATGCAGCTG
ATCCACGACGACAGCCTGACCTTTAAAGAGGACATCCAGAAAGCCCAGGTGTCCGGCCAGGGCGATAGCC
TGCACGAGCACATTGCCAATCTGGCCGGCAGCCCCGCCATTAAGAAGGGCATCCTGCAGACAGTGAAGGT
GGTGGACGAGCTCGTGAAAGTGATGGGCCGGCACAAGCCCGAGAACATCGTGATCGAAATGGCCAGAGAG
AACCAGACCACCCAGAAGGGACAGAAGAACAGCCGCGAGAGAATGAAGCGGATCGAAGAGGGCATCAAAG
AGCTGGGCAGCCAGATCCTGAAAGAACACCCCGTGGAAAACACCCAGCTGCAGAACGAGAAGCTGTACCT
GTACTACCTGCAGAATGGGCGGGATATGTACGTGGACCAGGAACTGGACATCAACCGGCTGTCCGACTAC
GATGTGGACCATATCGTGCCTCAGAGCTTTCTGAAGGACGACTCCATCGACAACAAGGTGCTGACCAGAA
GCGACAAGAACCGGGGCAAGAGCGACAACGTGCCCTCCGAAGAGGTCGTGAAGAAGATGAAGAACTACTG
GCGGCAGCTGCTGAACGCCAAGCTGATTACCCAGAGAAAGTTCGACAATCTGACCAAGGCCGAGAGAGGC
GGCCTGAGCGAACTGGATAAGGCCGGCTTCATCAAGAGACAGCTGGTGGAAACCCGGCAGATCACAAAGC
ACGTGGCACAGATCCTGGACTCCCGGATGAACACTAAGTACGACGAGAATGACAAGCTGATCCGGGAAGT
GAAAGTGATCACCCTGAAGTCCAAGCTGGTGTCCGATTTCCGGAAGGATTTCCAGTTTTACAAAGTGCGC
GAGATCAACAACTACCACCACGCCCACGACGCCTACCTGAACGCCGTCGTGGGAACCGCCCTGATCAAAA
AGTACCCTAAGCTGGAAAGCGAGTTCGTGTACGGCGACTACAAGGTGTACGACGTGCGGAAGATGATCGC
CAAGAGCGAGCAGGAAATCGGCAAGGCTACCGCCAAGTACTTCTTCTACAGCAACATCATGAACTTTTTC
AAGACCGAGATTACCCTGGCCAACGGCGAGATCCGGAAGCGGCCTCTGATCGAGACAAACGGCGAAACCG
GGGAGATCGTGTGGGATAAGGGCCGGGATTTTGCCACCGTGCGGAAAGTGCTGAGCATGCCCCAAGTGAA
TATCGTGAAAAAGACCGAGGTGCAGACAGGCGGCTTCAGCAAAGAGTCTATCCGGCCCAAGAGGAACAGC
GATAAGCTGATCGCCAGAAAGAAGGACTGGGACCCTAAGAAGTACGGCGGCTTCGTGAGCCCCACCGTGG
CCTATTCTGTGCTGGTGGTGGCCAAAGTGGAAAAGGGCAAGTCCAAGAAACTGAAGAGTGTGAAAGAGCT
ACTGGGGATCACCATCATGGAAAGAAGCAGCTTCGAGAAGAATCCCATCGACTTTCTGGAAGCCAAGGGC
TACAAAGAAGTGAAAAAGGACCTGATCATCAAGCTGCCTAAGTACTCCCTGTTCGAGCTGGAAAACGGCC
GGAAGAGAATGCTGGCCTCTGCCCGGTTCCTGCAGAAGGGAAACGAACTGGCCCTGCCCTCCAAATATGT
GAACTTCCTGTACCTGGCCAGCCACTATGAGAAGCTGAAGGGCTCCCCCGAGGATAATGAGCAGAAACAG
CTGTTTGTGGAACAGCACAAGCACTACCTGGACGAGATCATCGAGCAGATCAGCGAGTTCTCCAAGAGAG
TGATCCTGGCCGACGCTAATCTGGACAAAGTGCTGTCCGCCTACAACAAGCACCGGGATAAGCCCATCAG
AGAGCAGGCCGAGAATATCATCCACCTGTTTACCCTGACCAATCTGGGAGCCCCTCGGGCCTTCAAGTAC
TTTGACACCACCATCGACCGGAAGGTGTACCGGAGCACCAAAGAGGTGCTGGACGCCACCCTGATCCACC
AGAGCATCACCGGCCTGTACGAGACACGGATCGACCTGTCTCAGCTGGGAGGCGACAAGCGACCTGCCGC
CACAAAGAAGGCTGGACAGGCTAAGAAGAAGAAAGATTACAAAGACGATGACGATAAGGGATCCGGCGCA
ACAAACTTCTCTCTGCTGAAACAAGCCGGAGATGTCGAAGAGAATCCTGGACCGATGGCCAAGCCTTTGT
CTCAAGAAGAATCCACCCTCATTGAAAGAGCAACGGCTACAATCAACAGCATCCCCATCTCTGAAGACTA
CAGCGTCGCCAGCGCAGCTCTCTCTAGCGACGGCCGCATCTTCACTGGTGTCAATGTATATCATTTTACT
GGGGGACCTTGTGCAGAACTCGTGGTGCTGGGCACTGCTGCTGCTGCGGCAGCTGGCAACCTGACTTGTA
TCGTCGCGATCGGAAATGAGAACAGGGGCATCTTGAGCCCCTGCGGACGGTGCCGACAGGTGCTTCTCGA
TCTGCATCCTGGGATCAAAGCCATAGTGAAGGACAGTGATGGACAGCCGACGGCAGTTGGGATTCGTGAA
TTGCTGCCCTCTGGTTATGTGTGGGAGGGCTAAGAATTCGATATCAAGCTTATCGGTAATCAACCTCTGG
ATTACAAAATTTGTGAAAGATTGACTGGTATTCTTAACTATGTTGCTCCTTTTACGCTATGTGGATACGC
TGCTTTAATGCCTTTGTATCATGCTATTGCTTCCCGTATGGCTTTCATTTTCTCCTCCTTGTATAAATCC
TGGTTGCTGTCTCTTTATGAGGAGTTGTGGCCCGTTGTCAGGCAACGTGGCGTGGTGTGCACTGTGTTTG
CTGACGCAACCCCCACTGGTTGGGGCATTGCCACCACCTGTCAGCTCCTTTCCGGGACTTTCGCTTTCCC
CCTCCCTATTGCCACGGCGGAACTCATCGCCGCCTGCCTTGCCCGCTGCTGGACAGGGGCTCGGCTGTTG
GGCACTGACAATTCCGTGGTGTTGTCGGGGAAATCATCGTCCTTTCCTTGGCTGCTCGCCTGTGTTGCCA
CCTGGATTCTGCGCGGGACGTCCTTCTGCTACGTCCCTTCGGCCCTCAATCCAGCGGACCTTCCTTCCCG
CGGCCTGCTGCCGGCTCTGCGGCCTCTTCCGCGTCTTCGCCTTCGCCCTCAGACGAGTCGGATCTCCCTT
TGGGCCGCCTCCCCGCATCGATACCGTCGACCTCGAGACCTAGAAAAACATGGAGCAATCACAAGTAGCA
ATACAGCAGCTACCAATGCTGATTGTGCCTGGCTAGAAGCACAAGAGGAGGAGGAGGTGGGTTTTCCAGT
CACACCTCAGGTACCTTTAAGACCAATGACTTACAAGGCAGCTGTAGATCTTAGCCACTTTTTAAAAGAA
AAGGGGGGACTGGAAGGGCTAATTCACTCCCAACGAAGACAAGATATCCTTGATCTGTGGATCTACCACA
CACAAGGCTACTTCCCTGATTGGCAGAACTACACACCAGGGCCAGGGATCAGATATCCACTGACCTTTGG
ATGGTGCTACAAGCTAGTACCAGTTGAGCAAGAGAAGGTAGAAGAAGCCAATGAAGGAGAGAACACCCGC
TTGTTACACCCTGTGAGCCTGCATGGGATGGATGACCCGGAGAGAGAAGTATTAGAGTGGAGGTTTGACA
GCCGCCTAGCATTTCATCACATGGCCCGAGAGCTGCATCCGGACTGTACTGGGTCTCTCTGGTTAGACCA
GATCTGAGCCTGGGAGCTCTCTGGCTAACTAGGGAACCCACTGCTTAAGCCTCAATAAAGCTTGCCTTGA
GTGCTTCAAGTAGTGTGTGCCCGTCTGTTGTGTGACTCTGGTAACTAGAGATCCCTCAGACCCTTTTAGT
CAGTGTGGAAAATCTCTAGCAGGGCCCGTTTAAACCCGCTGATCAGCCTCGACTGTGCCTTCTAGTTGCC
AGCCATCTGTTGTTTGCCCCTCCCCCGTGCCTTCCTTGACCCTGGAAGGTGCCACTCCCACTGTCCTTTC
CTAATAAAATGAGGAAATTGCATCGCATTGTCTGAGTAGGTGTCATTCTATTCTGGGGGGTGGGGTGGGG
CAGGACAGCAAGGGGGAGGATTGGGAAGACAATAGCAGGCATGCTGGGGATGCGGTGGGCTCTATGGCTT
CTGAGGCGGAAAGAACCAGCTGGGGCTCTAGGGGGTATCCCC
[124 nt withheld, positions 6833-6956]
C
[91 nt withheld, positions 6958-7048]
A
[49 nt withheld, positions 7050-7098]
CCTTTGACGTTGGAGTCCACGTTCTTT
[37 nt withheld, positions 7126-7162]
ACCCTATCTCGGTCTATTCTTTTGATTTATAAGGGATTTTGCCGATTTCGGCCTATTGGTTAAAAAATGA
GCTGATTTAACAAAAATTTAACGCGAATTAATTCTGTGGAATGTGTGTCAGTTAGGGTGTGGAAAGTCCC
CAGGCTCCCCAGCAGGCAGAAGTATGCAAAGCATGCATCTCAATTAGTCAGCAACCAGGTGTGGAAAGTC
CCCAGGCTCCCCAGCAGGCAGAAGTATGCAAAGCATGCATCTCAATTAGTCAGCAACCATAGTCCCGCCC
CTAACTCCGCCCAGTTCCGCCCATTCTCCGCCCCATGGCTGACTAATTTTTTTTATTTATGCAGAGGCCG
AGGCCGCCTCTGCCTCTGAGCTATTCCAGAAGTAGTGAGGAGGCTTTTTTGGAGGCCTAGGCTTTTGCAA
AAAGCTCCCGGGAGCTTGTATATCCATTTTCGGATCTGATCAGCACGTGTTGACAATTAATCATCGGCAT
AGTATATCGGCATAGTATAATACGACAAGGTGAGGAACTAAACCATGGCCAAGTTGACCAGTGCCGTTCC
GGTGCTCACCGCGCGCGACGTCGCCGGAGCGGTCGAGTTCTGGACCGACCGGCTCGGGTTCTCCCGGGAC
TTCGTGGAGGACGACTTCGCCGGTGTGGTCCGGGACGACGTGACCCTGTTCATCAGCGCGGTCCAGGACC
AGGTGGTGCCGGACAACACCCTGGCCTGGGTGTGGGTGCGCGGCCTGGACGAGCTGTACGCCGAGTGGTC
GGAGGTCGTGTCCACGAACTTCCGGGACGCCTCCGGGCCGGCCATGACCGAGATCGGCGAGCAGCCGTGG
GGGCGGGAGTTCGCCCTGCGCGACCCGGCCGGCAACTGCGTGCACTTCGTGGCCGAGGAGCAGGACTGAC
ACGTGCTACGAGATTTCGATTCCACCGCCGCCTTCTATGAAAGGTTGGGCTTCGGAATCGTTTTCCGGGA
CGCCGGCTGGATGATCCTCCAGCGCGGGGATCTCATGCTGGAGTTCTTCGCCCACCCCAACTTGTTTATT
GCAGCTTATAATGGTTACAAATAAAGCAATAGCATCACAAATTTCACAAATAAAGCATTTTTTTCACTGC
ATTCTAGTTGTGGTTTGTCCAAACTCATCAATGTATCTTATCATGTCTGTATACCGTCGACCTCTAGCTA
GAGCTTGGCGTAATCATGGTCATAGCTGTTTCCTGTGTGAAATTGTTATCCGCTCACAATTCCACACAAC
ATACGAGCCGGAAGCATAAAGTGTAAAGCCTGGGGTGCCTAATGAGTGAGCTAACTCACATTAATTGCGT
TGCGCTCACTGCCCGCTTTCCAGTCGGGAAACCTGTCGTGCCAGCTGCATTAATGAATCGGCCAACGCGC
GGGGAGAGGCGGTTTGCGTATTGGGCGCTCTTCCGCTTCCTCGCTCACTGACTCGCTGCGCTCGGTCGTT
CGGCTGCGGCGAGCGGTATCAGCTCACTCAAAGGCGGTAATACGGTTATCCACAGAATCAGGGGATAACG
CAGGAAAGAACATGTGAGCAAAAGGCCAGCAAAAGGCCAGGAACCGTAAAAAGGCCGCGTTGCTGGCGTT
TTTCCATAGGCTCCGCCCCCCTGACGAGCATCACAAAAATCGACGCTCAAGTCAGAGGTGGCGAAACCCG
ACAGGACTATAAAGATACCAGGCGTTTCCCCCTGGAAGCTCCCTCGTGCGCTCTCCTGTTCCGACCCTGC
CGCTTACCGGATACCTGTCCGCCTTTCTCCCTTCGGGAAGCGTGGCGCTTTCTCATAGCTCACGCTGTAG
GTATCTCAGTTCGGTGTAGGTCGTTCGCTCCAAGCTGGGCTGTGTGCACGAACCCCCCGTTCAGCCCGAC
CGCTGCGCCTTATCCGGTAACTATCGTCTTGAGTCCAACCCGGTAAGACACGACTTATCGCCACTGGCAG
CAGCCACTGGTAACAGGATTAGCAGAGCGAGGTATGTAGGCGGTGCTACAGAGTTCTTGAAGTGGTGGCC
TAACTACGGCTACACTAGAAGAACAGTATTTGGTATCTGCGCTCTGCTGAAGCCAGTTACCTTCGGAAAA
AGAGTTGGTAGCTCTTGATCCGGCAAACAAACCACCGCTGGTAGCGGTGGTTTTTTTGTTTGCAAGCAGC
AGATTACGCGCAGAAAAAAAGGATCTCAAGAAGATCCTTTGATCTTTTCTACGGGGTCTGACGCTCAGTG
GAACGAAAACTCACGTTAAGGGATTTTGGTCATGAGATTATCAAAAAGGATCTTCACCTAGATCCTTTTA
AATTAAAAATGAAGTTTTAAATCAATCTAAAGTATATATGAGTAAACTTGGTCTGACAGTTACCAATGCT
TAATCAGTGAGGCACCTATCTCAGCGATCTGTCTATTTCGTTCATCCATAGTTGCCTGACTCCCCGTCGT
GTAGATAACTACGATACGGGAGGGCTTACCATCTGGCCCCAGTGCTGCAATGATACCGCGAGACCCACGC
TCACCGGCTCCAGATTTATCAGCAATAAACCAGCCAGCCGGAAGGGCCGAGCGCAGAAGTGGTCCTGCAA
CTTTATCCGCCTCCATCCAGTCTATTAATTGTTGCCGGGAAGCTAGAGTAAGTAGTTCGCCAGTTAATAG
TTTGCGCAACGTTGTTGCCATTGCTACAGGCATCGTGGTGTCACGCTCGTCGTTTGGTATGGCTTCATTC
AGCTCCGGTTCCCAACGATCAAGGCGAGTTACATGATCCCCCATGTTGTGCAAAAAAGCGGTTAGCTCCT
TCGGTCCTCCGATCGTTGTCAGAAGTAAGTTGGCCGCAGTGTTATCACTCATGGTTATGGCAGCACTGCA
TAATTCTCTTACTGTCATGCCATCCGTAAGATGCTTTTCTGTGACTGGTGAGTACTCAACCAAGTCATTC
TGAGAATAGTGTATGCGGCGACCGAGTTGCTCTTGCCCGGCGTCAATACGGGATAATACCGCGCCACATA
GCAGAACTTTAAAAGTGCTCATCATTGGAAAACGTTCTTCGGGGCGAAAACTCTCAAGGATCTTACCGCT
GTTGAGATCCAGTTCGATGTAACCCACTCGTGCACCCAACTGATCTTCAGCATCTTTTACTTTCACCAGC
GTTTCTGGGTGAGCAAAAACAGGAAGGCAAAATGCCGCAAAAAAGGGAATAAGGGCGACACGGAAATGTT
GAATACTCATACTCTTCCTTTTTCAATATTATTGAAGCATTTATCAGGGTTATTGTCTCATGAGCGGATA
CATATTTGAATGTATTTAGAAAAATAAACAAATAGGGGTTCCGCGCACATTTCCCCGAAAAGTGCCACCT
GACGTCGACGGATCGGGAGATCTCCCGATCCCCTATGGTGCACTCTCAGTACAATCTGCTCTGATGCCGC
ATAGTTAAGCCAGTATCTGCTCCCTGCTTGTGTGTTGGAGGTCGCTGAGTAGTGCGCGAGCAAAATTTAA
GCTACAACAAGGCAAGGCTTGACCGACAATTGCATGAAGAATCTGCTTAGGGTTAGGCGTTTTGCGCTGC
TTCGCGATGTACGGGCCAGATATACGCGTTGACATTGATTATTGACTAGTTATTAATAGTAATCAATTAC
GGGGTCATTAGTTCATAGCCCATATATGGAGTTCCGCGTTACATAACTTACGGTAAATGGCCCGCCTGGC
TGACCGCCCAACGACCCCCGCCCATTGACGTCAATAATGACGTATGTTCCCATAGTAACGCCAATAGGGA
CTTTCCATTGACGTCAATGGGTGGAGTATTTACGGTAAACTGCCCACTTGGCAGTACATCAAGTGTATCA
TATGCCAAGTACGCCCCCTATTGACGTCAATGACGGTAAATGGCCCGCCTGGCATTATGCCCAGTACATG
ACCTTATGGGACTTTCCTACTTGGCAGTACATCTACGTATTAGTCATCGCTATTACCATGGTGATGCGGT
TTTGGCAGTACATCAATGGGCGTGGATAGCGGTTTGACTCACGGGGATTTCCAAGTCTCCACCCCATTGA
CGTCAATGGGAGTTTGTTTTGGCACCAAAATCAACGGGACTTTCCAAAATGTCGTAACAACTCCGCCCCA
TTGACGCAAATGGGCGGTAGGCGTGTACGGTGGGAGGTCTATATAAGCAGCGCGTTTTGCCTGTACTGGG
TCTCTCTGGTTAGACCAGATCTGAGCCTGGGAGCTCTCTGGCTAACTAGGGAACCCACTGCTTAAGCCTC
AATAAAGCTTGCCTTGAGTGCTTCAAGTAGTGTGTGCCCGTCTGTTGTGTGACTCTGGTAACTAGAGATC
CCTCAGACCCTTTTAGTCAGTGTGGAAAATCTCTAGCAGTGGCGCCCGAACAGGGACTTGAAAGCGAAAG
GGAAACCAGAGGAGCTCTCTCGACGCAGGACTCGGCTTGCTGAAGCGCGCACGGCAAGAGGCGAGGGGCG
GCGACTGGTGAGTACGCCAAAAATTTTGACTAGCGGAGGCTAGAAGGAGAGAGATGGGTGCGAGAGCGTC
AGTATTAAGCGGGGGAGAATTAGATCGCGATGGGAAAAAATTCGGTTAAGGCCAGGGGGAAAGAAAAAAT
ATAAATTAAAACATATAGTATGGGCAAGCAGGGAGCTAGAACGATTCGCAGTTAATCCTGGCCTGTTAGA
AACATCAGAAGGCTGTAGACAAATACTGGGACAGCTACAACCATCCCTTCAGACAGGATCAGAAGAACTT
AGATCATTATATAATACAGTAGCAACCCTCTATTGTGTGCATCAAAGGATAGAGATAAAAGACACCAAGG
AAGCTTTAGACAAGATAGAGGAAGAGCAAAACAAAAGTAAGACCACCGCACAGCAAGCGGCCGCTGATCT
TCAGACCTGGAGGAGGAGATATGAGGGACAATTGGAGAAGTGAATTATATAAATATAAAGTAGTAAAAAT
TGAACCATTAGGAGTAGCACCCACCAAGGCAAAGAGAAGAGTGGTGCAGAGAGAAAAAAGAGCAGTGGGA
ATAGGAGCTTTGTTCCTTGGGTTCTTGGGAGCAGCAGGAAGCACTATGGGCGCAGCGTCAATGACGCTGA
CGGTACAGGCCAGACAATTATTGTCTGGTATAGTGCAGCAGCAGAACAATTTGCTGAGGGCTATTGAGGC
GCAACAGCATCTGTTGCAACTCACAGTCTGGGGCATCAAGCAGCTCCAGGCAAGAATCCTGGCTGTGGAA
AGATACCTAAAGGATCAACAGCTCCTGGGGATTTGGGGTTGCTCTGGAAAACTCATTTGCACCACTGCTG
TGCCTTGGAATGCTAGTTGGAGTAATAAATCTCTGGAACAGATTTGGAATCACACGACCTGGATGGAGTG
GGACAGAGAAATTAACAATTACACAAGCTTAATACACTCCTTAATTGAAGAATCGCAAAACCAGCAAGAA
AAGAATGAACAAGAATTATTGGAATTAGATAAATGGGCAAGTTTGTGGAATTGGTTTAACATAACAAATT
GGCTGTGGTATATAAAATTATTCATAATGATAGTAGGAGGCTTGGTAGGTTTAAGAATAGTTTTTGCTGT
ACTTTCTATAGTGAATAGAGTTAGGCAGGGATATTCACCATTATCGTTTCAGACCCACCTCCCAACCCCG
AGGGGA
Features (pLannotate 1.2.2; 35 found; start..end, strand, type, name):
    127..244     +  misc_feature   cPPT/CTS: central polypurine tract and central termination sequence of HIV-1
    293..311     +  CDS            small t antigen (fragment): SV40 (simian virus 40) small t antigen
    337..548     +  promoter       EF-1α core promoter: core promoter for human elongation factor EF-1α
    573..2291    +  CDS            Cas9(N): N-terminal portion of Streptococcus pyogenes Cas9 (Zetsche et al., 2015)
   2178..4676    +  CDS            Cas9(C): C-terminal portion of Streptococcus pyogenes Cas9 (Zetsche et al., 2015)
   4815..5213    +  CDS            BSD: blasticidin S deaminase; Aspergillus terreus BSD; confers resistance to blasticidin
   5214..5235    +  misc_feature   MCS (fragment): pBluescript multiple cloning site
   5238..5826    +  misc_feature   WPRE: woodchuck hepatitis virus posttranscriptional regulatory element
   5763..6344    +  CDS            nef (fragment): NEF_HV1H2 - Experimental evidence at protein level: Swiss-Prot protein existence level 1. Extracellular Nef protein targets CD4(+) T-lymphocytes for apoptosis by interacting with CXCR4 surface receptors. From Human immunodeficiency virus type 1 group M subtype B (isolate HXB2) (HIV-1).
   6351..6531    +  LTR            5' LTR (truncated): truncated 5' long terminal repeat (LTR) from HIV-1
   6563..6787    +  polyA_signal   bGH poly(A) signal: bovine growth hormone polyadenylation signal
   6791..6812    +  promoter       SV40 promoter (fragment): SV40 enhancer and early promoter
   6833..7261    +  rep_origin     f1 ori (sequence partly withheld): f1 bacteriophage origin of replication; arrow indicates direction of (+) strand synthesis
   7288..7359    +  promoter       SV40 promoter (fragment): SV40 enhancer and early promoter
   7360..7431    +  promoter       SV40 promoter (fragment): SV40 enhancer and early promoter
   7435..7569    +  rep_origin     SV40 ori: SV40 origin of replication
   7631..7678    +  promoter       EM7 promoter: synthetic bacterial promoter&nbsp
   7697..8071    +  CDS            BleoR: antibiotic-binding protein; Sh ble from Streptoalloteichus hindustanus; confers resistance to bleomycin, phleomycin, and Zeocin™
   8081..8206    +  CDS            ble (fragment): BLE_KLEPN - Experimental evidence at protein level: Swiss-Prot protein existence level 1. Binding protein with a strong affinity to the bleomycin family of antibiotics. Binds to CL990; an antimitotic-antibiotic compound. From Klebsiella pneumoniae.
   8201..8322    +  polyA_signal   SV40 poly(A) signal: SV40 polyadenylation signal
   8393..8415    -  protein_bind   lac operator (fragment): The lac repressor binds to the lac operator to inhibit transcription in E. coli. This inhibition can be relieved by adding lactose or isopropyl-β-D-thiogalactopyranoside (IPTG). lac repressor encoded by lacI
   8419..8449    -  promoter       lac promoter: promoter for the E. coli lac operon
   8464..8485    -  protein_bind   CAP binding site: CAP binding activates transcription in the presence of cAMP. E. coli catabolite activator protein
   8498..8590    -  CDS            lacI (fragment): lac repressor; lacI; The lac repressor binds to the lac operator to inhibit transcription in E. coli. This inhibition can be relieved by adding lactose or isopropyl-β-D-thiogalactopyranoside (IPTG).
   8773..9361    -  rep_origin     ori: high-copy-number ColE1/pMB1/pBR322/pUC origin of replication
   9532..10392   -  CDS            AmpR: β-lactamase; bla; confers resistance to ampicillin, carbenicillin, and related antibiotics
  10393..10497   -  promoter       AmpR promoter: bla
  10556..10608   -  misc_feature   bom (fragment): basis of mobility region from pBR322
  10763..11142   +  enhancer       CMV enhancer: human cytomegalovirus immediate early enhancer
  11143..11342   +  promoter       CMV promoter: human cytomegalovirus (CMV) immediate early promoter
  11360..11540   +  LTR            5' LTR (truncated): truncated 5' long terminal repeat (LTR) from HIV-1
  11587..11712   +  misc_feature   HIV-1 Ψ: packaging signal of human immunodeficiency virus type 1
  11696..12059   +  CDS            HIV-1 gag (fragment): gag protein from human immunodeficiency virus 1; gag
  12205..12438   +  misc_feature   RRE: The Rev response element (RRE) of HIV-1 allows for Rev-dependent mRNA export from the nucleus to the cytoplasm.
  12815..77      +  CDS            Rev (fragment) (across the origin): human immunodeficiency virus 1 (HIV-1) Rev protein; rev; enhances nuclear export of unspliced and incompletely spliced viral mRNAs
