[The description below was written by a language model from this plasmid's Addgene catalogue record and pLannotate feature annotations shown in this document.]
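Description:
SpCas9-NG is a lentiviral transfer plasmid built on the pFUGW backbone for stable expression of an engineered Streptococcus pyogenes Cas9 variant in mammalian cells. In bacteria it is maintained through a high-copy ColE1/pUC-type origin and selected with ampicillin (AmpR). The backbone also carries an f1 origin and an SV40 ori/EM7-driven BleoR cassette, which lies outside the region packaged into virus. The viral genome is transcribed from a CMV enhancer/promoter fused to a truncated HIV-1 5' LTR. It contains the Ψ packaging signal with a gag fragment, the RRE for Rev-dependent nuclear export, and the cPPT/CTS. A WPRE that enhances transcript expression and a second truncated LTR followed by a bGH polyadenylation signal close the unit. This layout is typical of transfer vectors that rely on packaging functions supplied in trans.

The payload is a single open reading frame driven by the compact EFS (EF-1α core) promoter. It encodes human codon-optimized SpCas9-NG, followed by a C-terminal NLS and FLAG tag, then a P2A self-cleaving peptide and blasticidin S deaminase (BSD). The nuclease and the resistance protein are therefore made from one transcript, and blasticidin selection enriches for Cas9-expressing cells. The variant carries seven substitutions (L1111R, D1135V, G1218R, E1219F, A1322R, R1335V, T1337R). SpCas9-NG is known as a rationally engineered form with relaxed PAM recognition (NG rather than NGG). The annotation software splits the Cas9 coding region into overlapping N- and C-terminal matches, but together they represent one continuous gene.

No guide RNA cassette is annotated, so guides must be supplied separately. The associated publication concerns predicting the sequence-specific cleavage activity of Cas9 variants, consistent with use in generating stable nuclease-expressing cell lines. The sequenced record (12,838 nt) is slightly shorter than the catalogued size of 12,859 bp.
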