Addgene plasmid #138566: SpCas9-NG
Purpose: Expresses human codon-optimized rationally engineered SpCas9 variant and blasticidin resistance: EFS promoter-SpCas9-NG-NLS-FLAG-P2A-BSD
Depositing lab: Hyongbum Kim. Depositing organization: Yonsei University Health System. Publication: Prediction of the sequence-specific cleavage activity of Cas9 variants. Kim N, Kim HK, Lee S, Seo JH, Choi JW, Park J, Min S, Yoon S, Cho SR, Kim HH. Nat Biotechnol. 2020 Nov;38(11):1328-1336. doi: 10.1038/s41587-020-0537-9. Epub 2020 Jun 8. PubMed 32514125.
Backbone
  Vector backbone: pFUGW
  Total vector size (bp): 12859
  Vector type: Mammalian Expression, Lentiviral, CRISPR
  Selectable markers: Blasticidin
Growth in bacteria
  Bacterial resistance: Ampicillin, 100 μg/mL
  Growth temperature: 37°C
  Growth strain: NEB Stable
  Copy number: High Copy
Gene/Insert
  Gene/Insert name: SpCas9-NG
  Species: Synthetic
  Insert size (bp): 4641
  Mutation: L1111R, D1135V, G1218R, E1219F, A1322R, R1335V, T1337R
  Promoter: EFS
  Tag / fusion protein: NLS (C terminal on insert); FLAG (C terminal on insert); BSD (C terminal on insert)
  Cloning method: Gibson Cloning
  Sequencing primers: 5′ 5' - ggtcttgaaaggagtgggaattgg - 3'; 3′ 5' - CAGGTCGCTTGTCGCCTCC - 3'
Terms and licenses: Academic/Nonprofit Terms; Industry Terms: Not Available to Industry
How to cite: SpCas9-NG was a gift from Hyongbum Kim (Addgene plasmid # 138566 ; http://n2t.net/addgene:138566 ; RRID:Addgene_138566)
